>Addgene plasmid #149722 | EFS-EGFP-P2A-Neo-WPRE-U6-AsCas12aDR-AsCas12aDR (pRG212) | addgene full sequence | sequence record 298974 | Addgene NGS Result
AGGCAGGGATATTCACCATTATCGTTTCAGAATCTTGAGACAAATGGCAGTATTCATCCACAATTTTAAA
AGAAAAGGGGGGATTGGGGGGTACAGTGCAGGGGAAAGAATAGTAGACATAATAGCAACAGACATACAAA
CTAAAGAATTACAAAAACAAATTACAAAAATTCAAAATTTTCGGGTTTATTACAGGGACAGCAGAGATCC
ACTTTGGCGCCGGCTCGAGGGGGCCCGGGTCGAGTGGCTCCGGTGCCCGTCAGTGGGCAGAGCGCACATC
GCCCACAGTCCCCGAGAAGTTGGGGGGAGGGGTCGGCAATTGAACCGGTGCCTAGAGAAGGTGGCGCGGG
GTAAACTGGGAAAGTGATGTCGTGTACTGGCTCCGCCTTTTTCCCGAGGGTGGGGGAGAACCGTATATAA
GTGCAGTAGTCGCCGTGAACGTTCTTTTTCGCAACGGGTTTGCCGCCAGAACACAGGTGTCGTGACGCGG
GATCCGCCACCATGGATTACAAAGACGATGACGATAAGATGGTGAGCAAGGGCGAGGAGCTGTTCACCGG
GGTGGTGCCCATCCTGGTCGAGCTGGACGGCGACGTAAACGGCCACAAGTTCAGCGTGTCCGGCGAGGGC
GAGGGCGATGCCACCTACGGCAAGCTGACCCTGAAGTTCATCTGCACCACCGGCAAGCTGCCCGTGCCCT
GGCCCACCCTCGTGACCACCCTGACCTACGGCGTGCAGTGCTTCAGCCGCTACCCCGACCACATGAAGCA
GCACGACTTCTTCAAGTCCGCCATGCCCGAAGGCTACGTCCAGGAGCGCACCATCTTCTTCAAGGACGAC
GGCAACTACAAGACCCGCGCCGAGGTGAAGTTCGAGGGCGACACCCTGGTGAACCGCATCGAGCTGAAGG
GCATCGACTTCAAGGAGGACGGCAACATCCTGGGGCACAAGCTGGAGTACAACTACAACAGCCACAACGT
CTATATCATGGCCGACAAGCAGAAGAACGGCATCAAGGTGAACTTCAAGATCCGCCACAACATCGAGGAC
GGCAGCGTGCAGCTCGCCGACCACTACCAGCAGAACACCCCCATCGGCGACGGCCCCGTGCTGCTGCCCG
ACAACCACTACCTGAGCACCCAGTCCGCCCTGAGCAAAGACCCCAACGAGAAGCGCGATCACATGGTCCT
GCTGGAGTTCGTGACCGCCGCCGGGATCACTCTCGGCATGGACGAGCTGTACAAGGGCAGCGGCGCCACC
AACTTCAGCCTGCTGAAGCAGGCCGGCGACGTGGAGGAGAACCCCGGCCCCATGCTTGAACAAGATGGAT
TGCACGCAGGTTCTCCGGCCGCTTGGGTGGAGAGGCTATTCGGCTATGACTGGGCACAACAGACAATCGG
CTGCTCTGATGCCGCCGTGTTCCGGCTGTCAGCGCAGGGGCGCCCGGTTCTTTTTGTCAAGACCGACCTG
TCCGGTGCCCTGAATGAACTGCAGGACGAGGCAGCGCGGCTATCGTGGCTGGCCACGACGGGCGTTCCTT
GCGCAGCTGTGCTCGACGTTGTCACTGAAGCGGGAAGGGACTGGCTGCTATTGGGCGAAGTGCCGGGGCA
GGATCTCCTGTCATCTCACCTTGCTCCTGCCGAGAAAGTATCCATCATGGCTGATGCAATGCGGCGGCTG
CATACGCTTGATCCGGCTACCTGCCCATTCGACCACCAAGCGAAACATCGCATCGAGCGAGCACGTACTC
GGATGGAAGCCGGTCTTGTCGATCAGGATGATCTGGACGAAGAGCATCAGGGGCTCGCGCCAGCCGAACT
GTTCGCCAGGCTCAAGGCGCGCATGCCCGACGGCGAGGATCTCGTCGTGACCCATGGCGATGCCTGCTTG
CCGAATATCATGGTGGAAAATGGCCGCTTTTCTGGATTCATCGACTGTGGCCGGCTGGGTGTGGCGGACC
GCTATCAGGACATAGCGTTGGCTACCCGTGATATTGCTGAAGAGCTTGGCGGCGAATGGGCTGACCGCTT
CCTCGTGCTTTACGGTATCGCCGCTCCCGATTCGCAGCGCATCGCCTTCTATCGCCTTCTTGACGAGTTC
TTCTGAACGCGTTAAGTCGACAATCAACCTCTGGATTACAAAATTTGTGAAAGATTGACTGGTATTCTTA
ACTATGTTGCTCCTTTTACGCTATGTGGATACGCTGCTTTAATGCCTTTGTATCATGCTATTGCTTCCCG
TATGGCTTTCATTTTCTCCTCCTTGTATAAATCCTGGTTGCTGTCTCTTTATGAGGAGTTGTGGCCCGTT
GTCAGGCAACGTGGCGTGGTGTGCACTGTGTTTGCTGACGCAACCCCCACTGGTTGGGGCATTGCCACCA
CCTGTCAGCTCCTTTCCGGGACTTTCGCTTTCCCCCTCCCTATTGCCACGGCGGAACTCATCGCCGCCTG
CCTTGCCCGCTGCTGGACAGGGGCTCGGCTGTTGGGCACTGACAATTCCGTGGTGTTGTCGGGGAAATCA
TCGTCCTTTCCTTGGCTGCTCGCCTGTGTTGCCACCTGGATTCTGCGCGGGACGTCCTTCTGCTACGTCC
CTTCGGCCCTCAATCCAGCGGACCTTCCTTCCCGCGGCCTGCTGCCGGCTCTGCGGCCTCTTCCGCGTCT
TCGCCTTCGCCCTCAGACGAGTCGGATCTCCCTTTGGGCCGCCTCCCCGCGTCGACTTTAAGACCAATGA
CTTACAAGGCAGCTGTAGATCTTAGCCACTTTTTAAAAGAAAAGGGGGGACTGGAAGGGCTAATTCACTC
CCAACGAAGACAAGATTTCACCATTATCGTTTCAGACCCACCTCCCAACCCCGAGTGGACCCAGAGAGGG
CCTATTTCCCATGATTCCTTCATATTTGCATATACGATACAAGGCTGTTAGAGAGATAATTAGAATTAAT
TTGACTGTAAACACAAAGATATTAGTACAAAATACGTGACGTAGAAAGTAATAATTTCTTGGGTAGTTTG
CAGTTTTAAAATTATGTTTTAAAATGGACTATCATATGCTTACCGTAACTTGAAAGTATTTCGATTTCTT
GGCTTTATATATCTTGTGGAAAGGACGAAACACCGAATTTCTACTCTTGTAGATCGAGACGGTTGTATTT
GTACGTCTCAAATTTCTACTCTTGTAGATTTTTTTTAAGCTTGGCGTAACTAGATCTTGAGACACTGCTT
TTTGCTTGTACTGGGTCTCTCTTGTTAGACCAGATCTGAGCCTGGGAGCTCTCTGGCTAACTAGGGAACC
CACTGCTTAAGCCTCAATAAAGCTTGCCTTGAGTGCTTCAAGTAGTGTGTGCCCGTCTGTTGTGTGACTC
TGGTAACTAGAGATCCCTCAGACCCTTTTAGTCAGTGTGGAAAATCTCTAGCAGTACGTATAGTAGTTCA
TGTCATCTTATTATTCAGTATTTATAACTTGCAAAGAAATGAATATCAGAGAGTGAGAGGAACTTGTTTA
TTGCAGCTTATAATGGTTACAAATAAAGCAATAGCATCACAAATTTCACAAATAAAGCATTTTTTTCACT
GCATTCTAGTTGTGGTTTGTCCAAACTCATCAATGTATCTTATCATGTCTGGCTCTAGCTATCCCGCCCC
TAACTCCGCCCATCCCGCCCCTAACTCCGCCCAGTTCCGCCCATTCTCCGCCCCATGGCTGACTAATTTT
TTTTATTTATGCAGAGGCCGAGGCCGCCTCGGCCTCTGAGCTATTCCAGAAGTAGTGAGGAGGCTTTTTT
GGAGGCCTAGGGACGTACCCAATTCGTCCTATAGTGAGTCGTATTACGCGCGCTCACTGGCCGTCGTTTT
ACAACGTCGTGACTGGGAAAACCCTGGCGTTACCCAACTTAATCGCCTTGCAGCACATCCCCCTTTCGCC
AGCTGGCGTAATAGCGAAGAGGCCCGCACCGATCGCCCTTCCCAACAGTTGCGCAGCCTGAATGGCGAAT
GGG
[124 nt withheld, positions 3994-4117]
C
[91 nt withheld, positions 4119-4209]
A
[49 nt withheld, positions 4211-4259]
CCTTTGACGTTGGAGTCCACGTTCTTT
[37 nt withheld, positions 4287-4323]
ACCCTATCTCGGTCTATTCTTTTGATTTATAAGGGATTTTGCCGATTTCGGCCTATTGGTTAAAAAATGA
GCTGATTTAACAAAAATTTAACGCGAATTTTAACAAAATATTAACGCTTACAATTTAGGTGGCACTTTTC
GGGGAAATGTGCGCGGAACCCCTATTTGTTTATTTTTCTAAATACATTCAAATATGTATCCGCTCATGAG
ACAATAACCCTGATAAATGCTTCAATAATATTGAAAAAGGAAGAGTATGAGTATTCAACATTTCCGTGTC
GCCCTTATTCCCTTTTTTGCGGCATTTTGCCTTCCTGTTTTTGCTCACCCAGAAACGCTGGTGAAAGTAA
AAGATGCTGAAGATCAGTTGGGTGCACGAGTGGGTTACATCGAACTGGATCTCAACAGCGGTAAGATCCT
TGAGAGTTTTCGCCCCGAAGAACGTTTTCCAATGATGAGCACTTTTAAAGTTCTGCTATGTGGCGCGGTA
TTATCCCGTATTGACGCCGGGCAAGAGCAACTCGGTCGCCGCATACACTATTCTCAGAATGACTTGGTTG
AGTACTCACCAGTCACAGAAAAGCATCTTACGGATGGCATGACAGTAAGAGAATTATGCAGTGCTGCCAT
AACCATGAGTGATAACACTGCGGCCAACTTACTTCTGACAACGATCGGAGGACCGAAGGAGCTAACCGCT
TTTTTGCACAACATGGGGGATCATGTAACTCGCCTTGATCGTTGGGAACCGGAGCTGAATGAAGCCATAC
CAAACGACGAGCGTGACACCACGATGCCTGTAGCAATGGCAACAACGTTGCGCAAACTATTAACTGGCGA
ACTACTTACTCTAGCTTCCCGGCAACAATTAATAGACTGGATGGAGGCGGATAAAGTTGCAGGACCACTT
CTGCGCTCGGCCCTTCCGGCTGGCTGGTTTATTGCTGATAAATCTGGAGCCGGTGAGCGTGGGTCTCGCG
GTATCATTGCAGCACTGGGGCCAGATGGTAAGCCCTCCCGTATCGTAGTTATCTACACGACGGGGAGTCA
GGCAACTATGGATGAACGAAATAGACAGATCGCTGAGATAGGTGCCTCACTGATTAAGCATTGGTAACTG
TCAGACCAAGTTTACTCATATATACTTTAGATTGATTTAAAACTTCATTTTTAATTTAAAAGGATCTAGG
TGAAGATCCTTTTTGATAATCTCATGACCAAAATCCCTTAACGTGAGTTTTCGTTCCACTGAGCGTCAGA
CCCCGTAGAAAAGATCAAAGGATCTTCTTGAGATCCTTTTTTTCTGCGCGTAATCTGCTGCTTGCAAACA
AAAAAACCACCGCTACCAGCGGTGGTTTGTTTGCCGGATCAAGAGCTACCAACTCTTTTTCCGAAGGTAA
CTGGCTTCAGCAGAGCGCAGATACCAAATACTGTTCTTCTAGTGTAGCCGTAGTTAGGCCACCACTTCAA
GAACTCTGTAGCACCGCCTACATACCTCGCTCTGCTAATCCTGTTACCAGTGGCTGCTGCCAGTGGCGAT
AAGTCGTGTCTTACCGGGTTGGACTCAAGACGATAGTTACCGGATAAGGCGCAGCGGTCGGGCTGAACGG
GGGGTTCGTGCACACAGCCCAGCTTGGAGCGAACGACCTACACCGAACTGAGATACCTACAGCGTGAGCT
ATGAGAAAGCGCCACGCTTCCCGAAGGGAGAAAGGCGGACAGGTATCCGGTAAGCGGCAGGGTCGGAACA
GGAGAGCGCACGAGGGAGCTTCCAGGGGGAAACGCCTGGTATCTTTATAGTCCTGTCGGGTTTCGCCACC
TCTGACTTGAGCGTCGATTTTTGTGATGCTCGTCAGGGGGGCGGAGCCTATGGAAAAACGCCAGCAACGC
GGCCTTTTTACGGTTCCTGGCCTTTTGCTGGCCTTTTGCTCACATGTTCTTTCCTGCGTTATCCCCTGAT
TCTGTGGATAACCGTATTACCGCCTTTGAGTGAGCTGATACCGCTCGCCGCAGCCGAACGACCGAGCGCA
GCGAGTCAGTGAGCGAGGAAGCGGAAGAGCGCCCAATACGCAAACCGCCTCTCCCCGCGCGTTGGCCGAT
TCATTAATGCAGCTGGCACGACAGGTTTCCCGACTGGAAAGCGGGCAGTGAGCGCAACGCAATTAATGTG
AGTTAGCTCACTCATTAGGCACCCCAGGCTTTACACTTTATGCTTCCGGCTCGTATGTTGTGTGGAATTG
TGAGCGGATAACAATTTCACACAGGAAACAGCTATGACCATGATTACGCCAAGCGCGCAATTAACCCTCA
CTAAAGGGAACAAAAGCTGGAGCTGCAAGCTTAATGTAGTCTTATGCAATACTCTTGTAGTCTTGCAACA
TGGTAACGATGAGTTAGCAACATGCCTTACAAGGAGAGAAAAAGCACCGTGCATGCCGATTGGTGGAAGT
AAGGTGGTACGATCGTGCCTTATTAGGAAGGCAACAGACGGGTCTGACATGGATTGGACGAACCACTGAA
TTGCCGCATTGCAGAGATATTGTATTTAAGTGCCTAGCTCGATACATAAACGGGTCTCTCTGGTTAGACC
AGATCTGAGCCTGGGAGCTCTCTGGCTAACTAGGGAACCCACTGCTTAAGCCTCAATAAAGCTTGCCTTG
AGTGCTTCAAGTAGTGTGTGCCCGTCTGTTGTGTGACTCTGGTAACTAGAGATCCCTCAGACCCTTTTAG
TCAGTGTGGAAAATCTCTAGCAGTGGCGCCCGAACAGGGACTTGAAAGCGAAAGGGAAACCAGAGGAGCT
CTCTCGACGCAGGACTCGGCTTGCTGAAGCGCGCACGGCAAGAGGCGAGGGGCGGCGACTGGTGAGTACG
CCAAAAATTTTGACTAGCGGAGGCTAGAAGGAGAGAGATGGGTGCGAGAGCGTCAGTATTAAGCGGGGGA
GAATTAGATCGCGATGGGAAAAAATTCGGTTAAGGCCAGGGGGAAAGAAAAAATATAAATTAAAACATAT
AGTATGGGCAAGCAGGGAGCTAGAACGATTCGCAGTTAATCCTGGCCTGTTAGAAACATCAGAAGGCTGT
AGACAAATACTGGGACAGCTACAACCATCCCTTCAGACAGGATCAGAAGAACTTAGATCATTATATAATA
CAGTAGCAACCCTCTATTGTGTGCATCAAAGGATAGAGATAAAAGACACCAAGGAAGCTTTAGACAAGAT
AGAGGAAGAGCAAAACAAAAGTAAGACCACCGCACAGCAAGCGGCCGCTGATCTTCAGACCTGGAGGAGG
AGATATGAGGGACAATTGGAGAAGTGAATTATATAAATATAAAGTAGTAAAAATTGAACCATTAGGAGTA
GCACCCACCAAGGCAAAGAGAAGAGTGGTGCAGAGAGAAAAAAGAGCAGTGGGAATAGGAGCTTTGTTCC
TTGGGTTCTTGGGAGCAGCAGGAAGCACTATGGGCGCAGCGTCAATGACGCTGACGGTACAGGCCAGACA
ATTATTGTCTGGTATAGTGCAGCAGCAGAACAATTTGCTGAGGGCTATTGAGGCGCAACAGCATCTGTTG
CAACTCACAGTCTGGGGCATCAAGCAGCTCCAGGCAAGAATCCTGGCTGTGGAAAGATACCTAAAGGATC
AACAGCTCCTGGGGATTTGGGGTTGCTCTGGAAAACTCATTTGCACCACTGCTGTGCCTTGGAATGCTAG
TTGGAGTAATAAATCTCTGGAACAGATTTGGAATCACACGACCTGGATGGAGTGGGACAGAGAAATTAAC
AATTACACAAGCTTAATACACTCCTTAATTGAAGAATCGCAAAACCAGCAAGAAAAGAATGAACAAGAAT
TATTGGAATTAGATAAATGGGCAAGTTTGTGGAATTGGTTTAACATAACAAATTGGCTGTGGTATATAAA
ATTATTCATAATGATAGTAGGAGGCTTGGTAGGTTTAAGAATAGTTTTTGCTGTACTTTCTATAGTGAAT
AGAGTT
Features (pLannotate 1.2.2; 26 found; start..end, strand, type, name):
     64..181     +  misc_feature   cPPT/CTS: central polypurine tract and central termination sequence of HIV-1
    265..476     +  promoter       EF-1α core promoter: core promoter for human elongation factor EF-1α
    529..1245    +  CDS            EGFP: EGFP is a basic (constitutively fluorescent) green fluorescent protein published in 1996, derived from Aequorea victoria. It is reported to be a rapidly-maturing weak dimer with moderate acid sensitivity.
   1312..2106    +  CDS            NeoR/KanR: aminoglycoside phosphotransferase from Tn5; aph(3')-II (or nptII); confers resistance to neomycin, kanamycin, and G418 (Geneticin®)
   2122..2710    +  misc_feature   WPRE: woodchuck hepatitis virus posttranscriptional regulatory element
   2706..2816    +  CDS            nef (fragment): NEF_HV1LA - Experimental evidence at protein level: Swiss-Prot protein existence level 1. Extracellular Nef protein targets CD4(+) T-lymphocytes for apoptosis by interacting with CXCR4 surface receptors. From Human immunodeficiency virus type 1 group M subtype B (isolate Lai) (HIV-1).
   2866..3106    +  promoter       U6 promoter: RNA polymerase III promoter for human U6 snRNA
   3233..3413    +  LTR            5' LTR (truncated): truncated 5' long terminal repeat (LTR) from HIV-1
   3491..3612    +  polyA_signal   SV40 poly(A) signal: SV40 polyadenylation signal
   3652..3787    +  rep_origin     SV40 ori: SV40 origin of replication
   3808..3826    -  promoter       T7 promoter: promoter for bacteriophage T7 RNA polymerase
   3834..3989    +  CDS            lacZα (fragment): LacZα fragment of β-galactosidase; lacZ fragment
   3994..4422    +  rep_origin     f1 ori (sequence partly withheld): f1 bacteriophage origin of replication; arrow indicates direction of (+) strand synthesis
   4475..4579    +  promoter       AmpR promoter: bla
   4580..5440    +  CDS            AmpR: β-lactamase; bla; confers resistance to ampicillin, carbenicillin, and related antibiotics
   5611..6199    +  rep_origin     ori: high-copy-number ColE1/pMB1/pBR322/pUC origin of replication
   6382..6474    +  CDS            lacI (fragment): lac repressor; lacI; The lac repressor binds to the lac operator to inhibit transcription in E. coli. This inhibition can be relieved by adding lactose or isopropyl-β-D-thiogalactopyranoside (IPTG).
   6487..6508    +  protein_bind   CAP binding site: CAP binding activates transcription in the presence of cAMP. E. coli catabolite activator protein
   6523..6553    +  promoter       lac promoter: promoter for the E. coli lac operon
   6561..6577    +  protein_bind   lac operator: The lac repressor binds to the lac operator to inhibit transcription in E. coli. This inhibition can be relieved by adding lactose or isopropyl-β-D-thiogalactopyranoside (IPTG). lac repressor encoded by lacI
   6622..6640    +  promoter       T3 promoter: promoter for bacteriophage T3 RNA polymerase
   6668..6894    +  promoter       RSV promoter: Rous sarcoma virus enhancer/promoter
   6895..7075    +  LTR            5' LTR (truncated): truncated 5' long terminal repeat (LTR) from HIV-1
   7122..7247    +  misc_feature   HIV-1 Ψ: packaging signal of human immunodeficiency virus type 1
   7231..7594    +  CDS            HIV-1 gag (fragment): gag protein from human immunodeficiency virus 1; gag
   7740..7973    +  misc_feature   RRE: The Rev response element (RRE) of HIV-1 allows for Rev-dependent mRNA export from the nucleus to the cytoplasm.
