[The description below was written by a language model from this plasmid's Addgene catalogue record and pLannotate feature annotations shown in this document.]
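Description:
EFS-EGFP-P2A-Neo-WPRE-U6-AsCas12aDR-AsCas12aDR (pRG212) is an 8,319 bp empty-backbone lentiviral vector for expressing Cas12a crRNAs in mammalian cells while marking and selecting the transduced population. In bacteria it is maintained through a high-copy ColE1/pUC-type origin and an ampicillin resistance gene. An f1 origin, an SV40 origin and poly(A) signal, T7 and T3 promoters, and lac-derived remnants are carried over from the parental plasmid framework.

The viral genome is transcribed from an RSV promoter fused to a truncated HIV-1 5' LTR, followed by the Ψ packaging signal with a gag fragment, the RRE for Rev-dependent nuclear export, and the cPPT/CTS. This is the layout typical of third-generation, Tat-independent transfer vectors. Downstream, the EF-1α core (EFS) promoter drives a single transcript encoding EGFP and the Tn5 neomycin phosphotransferase. According to the construct name, the two are separated by a P2A peptide, which is not annotated in the feature table. Transduced cells are therefore both green fluorescent and G418-selectable. A WPRE after the coding region enhances transcript stability and expression.

A human U6 Pol III promoter sits between the WPRE and the second annotated truncated LTR element, which occupies the 3' LTR position. By name, it precedes two AsCas12a direct repeats, though these repeats are also not annotated. Spacers are presumably inserted here by restriction cloning, the recorded cloning method. Because Cas12a processes its own crRNA arrays, this arrangement would suit delivery of more than one guide, consistent with the associated work on combinatorial genetic screening. The vector encodes no Cas12a, so the nuclease must be supplied separately.
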