Addgene plasmid #149722: EFS-EGFP-P2A-Neo-WPRE-U6-AsCas12aDR-AsCas12aDR (pRG212)
Purpose: (Empty Backbone) Lentiviral expression of crRNA with GFP and a neomycin resistance gene
Depositing lab: Junwei Shi. Depositing organization: University of Pennsylvania. Publication: High-performance CRISPR-Cas12a genome editing for combinatorial genetic screening. Gier RA, Budinich KA, Evitt NH, Cao Z, Freilich ES, Chen Q, Qi J, Lan Y, Kohli RM, Shi J. Nat Commun. 2020 Jul 13;11(1):3455. doi: 10.1038/s41467-020-17209-1. PubMed 32661245.
Backbone
  Vector backbone: pRG212
  Backbone size (bp): 8319
  Vector type: Mammalian Expression, Lentiviral, CRISPR
  Promoter: U6 promoter for crRNA expression and EFS promoterfor GFP expression
  Selectable markers: Neomycin (select with G418)
Growth in bacteria
  Bacterial resistance: Ampicillin, 100 μg/mL
  Growth temperature: 37°C
  Growth strain: NEB Stable
  Copy number: High Copy
Gene/Insert
  Cloning method: Restriction Enzyme
Terms and licenses: Academic/Nonprofit Terms; Industry Terms: Not Available to Industry
How to cite: EFS-EGFP-P2A-Neo-WPRE-U6-AsCas12aDR-AsCas12aDR (pRG212) was a gift from Junwei Shi (Addgene plasmid # 149722 ; http://n2t.net/addgene:149722 ; RRID:Addgene_149722)
